Addgene plasmid #78374: pNX3c-Myc13
Purpose: fission yeast epitope tagging
Depositing lab: Kazunori Tomita. Depositing organization: University College London. Publication: Sequential and counter-selectable cassettes for fission yeast. Amelina H, Moiseeva V, Collopy LC, Pearson SR, Armstrong CA, Tomita K. BMC Biotechnol. 2016 Nov 8;16(1):76. 10.1186/s12896-016-0307-4 PubMed 27825338.
Backbone
  Vector backbone: pFA6a-13xmyc-kanMX6
  Selectable markers: ClonNat
Growth in bacteria
  Bacterial resistance: Ampicillin, 100 μg/mL
  Growth temperature: 37°C
  Growth strain: DH5alpha
  Copy number: High Copy
Gene/Insert 1
  Gene/Insert name: 13xMyc
Gene/Insert 2
  Gene/Insert name: natMX6
  Species: S. cerevisiae (budding yeast), S. pombe (fission yeast)
Terms and licenses: Academic/Nonprofit Terms; Industry Terms: Not Available to Industry
How to cite: pNX3c-Myc13 was a gift from Kazunori Tomita (Addgene plasmid # 78374 ; http://n2t.net/addgene:78374 ; RRID:Addgene_78374)
