[The description below was written by a language model from this plasmid's Addgene catalogue record and pLannotate feature annotations shown in this document.]
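Description:
pNX3c-Myc13 is a 4.3 kb PCR-template plasmid for C-terminal epitope tagging of genes in fission yeast (Schizosaccharomyces pombe). It derives from the pFA6a-13xmyc-kanMX6 backbone, with the kanMX6 marker replaced by a natMX6 cassette. In E. coli it is maintained as a high-copy plasmid through a ColE1/pUC-type origin and selected with ampicillin via the bla gene and its native promoter. Short remnants of rop and the pBR322 bom region, together with an SP6 promoter, are carried over from the backbone. No yeast origin of replication is annotated, which fits a plasmid meant as a source of an integrating module rather than one that replicates in yeast.

The payload is a two-part module in a single orientation. First come thirteen tandem Myc epitope repeats followed by the S. cerevisiae ADH1 terminator. No promoter drives the tag, because it is designed to be fused in frame to the 3' end of a chromosomal open reading frame and so expressed from the target gene's own promoter. Downstream lies the natMX6 marker: the Streptomyces noursei nourseothricin acetyltransferase coding sequence (annotated as a fragment by the automated tool) flanked by the Ashbya gossypii TEF promoter and terminator, which confers resistance to nourseothricin (ClonNat) in yeast.

In pFA6a-type systems, the tag-plus-marker module is typically amplified with primers carrying homology to the target locus and integrated by homologous recombination. Transformants are selected on ClonNat, and the tagged protein can then be detected or immunoprecipitated with anti-Myc antibodies. The associated publication describes a series of sequential and counter-selectable cassettes for fission yeast, but the record does not state what feature of that series distinguishes this plasmid.
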