Features (pLannotate 1.2.2; 11 found; start..end, strand, type, name):
     70..105     +  CDS            rop (fragment): Rop protein, which maintains plasmids at low copy number; rop
    207..258     +  misc_feature   bom (fragment): basis of mobility region from pBR322
    321..339     +  promoter       SP6 promoter: promoter for bacteriophage SP6 RNA polymerase
    418..915     +  CDS            13xMyc: 13 tandem Myc epitope tags
    981..1168    +  terminator     ADH1 terminator: S. cerevisiae ADH1; transcription terminator for the S. cerevisiae alcohol dehydrogenase 1 (ADH1) gene
   1227..1570    +  promoter       TEF promoter: Ashbya gossypii TEF promoter
   1577..2141    +  CDS            NrsR (fragment): nourseothricin acetyltransferase; Streptomyces noursei nat1; confers resistance to nourseothricin
   2149..2346    +  terminator     TEF terminator: Ashbya gossypii TEF terminator
   2578..3166    -  rep_origin     ori: high-copy-number ColE1/pMB1/pBR322/pUC origin of replication
   3337..4197    -  CDS            AmpR: β-lactamase; bla; confers resistance to ampicillin, carbenicillin, and related antibiotics
   4198..4302    -  promoter       AmpR promoter: bla
>Addgene plasmid #78374 | pNX3c-Myc13 | depositor full sequence | sequence record 157919 | pNX3c-Myc13 sequence 4327 bps
GACGTCTAAGAAACCATTATTATCATGACATTAACCTATAAAAATAGGCGTATCACGAGGCCCTTTCGTC
TCGCGCGTTTCGGTGATGACGGTGAAAACCTCTGACACATGCAGCTCCCGGAGACGGTCACAGCTTGTCT
GTAAGCGGATGCCGGGAGCAGACAAGCCCGTCAGGGCGCGTCAGCGGGTGTTGGCGGGTGTCGGGGCTGG
CTTAACTATGCGGCATCAGAGCAGATTGTACTGAGAGTGCACCATATGGACATATTGTCGTTAGAACGCG
GCTACAATTAATACATAACCTTATGTATCATACACATACGATTTAGGTGACACTATAGAACGCGGCCGCC
AGCTGAAGCTTCGTACGCTGCAGGTCGACGGATCCCCGGGTTAATTAACGCTAGCGCGATTAACGGTGAA
CAAAAGCTAATCTCCGAGGAAGACTTGAACGGTGAACAAAAATTAATCTCAGAAGAAGACTTGAACGGAC
TCGACGGTGAACAAAAGTTGATTTCTGAAGAAGATTTGAACGGTGAACAAAAGCTAATCTCCGAGGAAGA
CTTGAACGGTGAACAAAAATTAATCTCAGAAGAAGACTTGAACGGACTCGACGGTGAACAAAAGTTGATT
TCTGAAGAAGATTTGAACGGTGAACAAAAGCTAATCTCCGAGGAAGACTTGAACGGTGAACAAAAATTAA
TCTCAGAAGAAGACTTGAACGGACTCGACGGTGAACAAAAGTTGATTTCTGAAGAAGATTTGAACGGTGA
ACAAAAGCTAATCTCCGAGGAAGACTTGAACGGTGAACAAAAATTAATCTCAGAAGAAGACTTGAACGGA
CTCGACGGTGAACAAAAGTTGATTTCTGAAGAAGATTTGAACGGTGAACAAAAGCTAATCTCCGAGGAAG
ACTTGAACGGTGAACAAAAATTAATCAATCAGTACAAGTCTAGAGATTGAGGCGCGCCACTTCTAAATAA
GCGAATTTCTTATGATTTATGATTTTTATTATTAAATAAGTTATAAAAAAAATAAGTGTATACAAATTTT
AAAGTGACTCTTAGGTTTTAAAACGAAAATTCTTATTCTTGAGTAACTCTTTCCTGTAGGTCAGGTTGCT
TTCTCAGGTATAGTATGAGGTCGCTCTTATTGACCACACCTCTACCGGCAGATCCGCTAGGAGATCTGTT
TAGCTTGCCTCGTCCCCGCCGGGTCACCCGGCCAGCGACATGGAGGCCCAGAATACCCTCCTTGACAGTC
TTGACGTGCGCAGCTCAGGGGCATGATGTGACTGTCGCCCGTACATTTAGCCCATACATCCCCATGTATA
ATCATTTGCATCCATACATTTTGATGGCCGCACGGCGCGAAGCAAAAATTACGGCTCCTCGCTGCAGACC
TGCGAGCAGGGAAACGCTCCCCTCACAGACGCGTTGAATTGTCCCCACGCCGCGCCCCTGTAGAGAAATA
TAAAAGGTTAGGATTTGCCACTGAGGTTCTTCTTTCATATACTTCCTTTTAAAATCTTGCTAGGATACAG
TTCTCACATCACATCCGAACATAAACAACCATGGGTACCACTCTTGACGACACGGCTTACCGGTACCGCA
CCAGTGTCCCGGGGGACGCCGAGGCCATCGAGGCACTGGATGGGTCCTTCACCACCGACACCGTCTTCCG
CGTCACCGCCACCGGGGACGGCTTCACCCTGCGGGAGGTGCCGGTGGACCCGCCCCTGACCAAGGTGTTC
CCCGACGACGAATCGGACGACGAATCGGACGACGGGGAGGACGGCGACCCGGACTCCCGGACGTTCGTCG
CGTACGGGGACGACGGCGACCTGGCGGGCTTCGTGGTCGTCTCGTACTCCGGCTGGAACCGCCGGCTGAC
CGTCGAGGACATCGAGGTCGCCCCGGAGCACCGGGGGCACGGGGTCGGGCGCGCGTTGATGGGGCTCGCG
ACGGAGTTCGCCCGCGAGCGGGGCGCCGGGCACCTCTGGCTGGAGGTCACCAACGTCAACGCACCGGCGA
TCCACGCGTACCGGCGGATGGGGTTCACCCTCTGCGGCCTGGACACCGCCCTGTACGACGGCACCGCCTC
GGACGGCGAGCAGGCGCTCTACATGAGCATGCCCTGCCCCTAATCAGTACTGACAATAAAAAGATTCTTG
TTTTCAAGAACTTGTCATTTGTATAGTTTTTTTATATTGTAGTTGTTCTATTTTAATCAAATGTTAGCGT
GATTTATATTTTTTTTCGCCTCGACATCATCTGCCCAGATGCGAAGTTAAGTGCGCAGAAAGTAATATCA
TGCGTCAATCGTATGTGAATGCTGGTCGCTATACTGCTGTCGATTCGATACTAACGCCGCCATCCAGTGT
TTAAACGAGCTCGAATTCTAGGCTTCCTCGCTCACTGACTCGCTGCGCTCGGTCGTTCGGCTGCGGCGAG
CGGTATCAGCTCACTCAAAGGCGGTAATACGGTTATCCACAGAATCAGGGGATAACGCAGGAAAGAACAT
GTGAGCAAAAGGCCAGCAAAAGGCCAGGAACCGTAAAAAGGCCGCGTTGCTGGCGTTTTTCCATAGGCTC
CGCCCCCCTGACGAGCATCACAAAAATCGACGCTCAAGTCAGAGGTGGCGAAACCCGACAGGACTATAAA
GATACCAGGCGTTTCCCCCTGGAAGCTCCCTCGTGCGCTCTCCTGTTCCGACCCTGCCGCTTACCGGATA
CCTGTCCGCCTTTCTCCCTTCGGGAAGCGTGGCGCTTTCTCAATGCTCACGCTGTAGGTATCTCAGTTCG
GTGTAGGTCGTTCGCTCCAAGCTGGGCTGTGTGCACGAACCCCCCGTTCAGCCCGACCGCTGCGCCTTAT
CCGGTAACTATCGTCTTGAGTCCAACCCGGTAAGACACGACTTATCGCCACTGGCAGCAGCCACTGGTAA
CAGGATTAGCAGAGCGAGGTATGTAGGCGGTGCTACAGAGTTCTTGAAGTGGTGGCCTAACTACGGCTAC
ACTAGAAGGACAGTATTTGGTATCTGCGCTCTGCTGAAGCCAGTTACCTTCGGAAAAAGAGTTGGTAGCT
CTTGATCCGGCAAACAAACCACCGCTGGTAGCGGTGGTTTTTTTGTTTGCAAGCAGCAGATTACGCGCAG
AAAAAAAGGATCTCAAGAAGATCCTTTGATCTTTTCTACGGGGTCTGACGCTCAGTGGAACGAAAACTCA
CGTTAAGGGATTTTGGTCATGAGATTATCAAAAAGGATCTTCACCTAGATCCTTTTAAATTAAAAATGAA
GTTTTAAATCAATCTAAAGTATATATGAGTAAACTTGGTCTGACAGTTACCAATGCTTAATCAGTGAGGC
ACCTATCTCAGCGATCTGTCTATTTCGTTCATCCATAGTTGCCTGACTCCCCGTCGTGTAGATAACTACG
ATACGGGAGGGCTTACCATCTGGCCCCAGTGCTGCAATGATACCGCGAGACCCACGCTCACCGGCTCCAG
ATTTATCAGCAATAAACCAGCCAGCCGGAAGGGCCGAGCGCAGAAGTGGTCCTGCAACTTTATCCGCCTC
CATCCAGTCTATTAATTGTTGCCGGGAAGCTAGAGTAAGTAGTTCGCCAGTTAATAGTTTGCGCAACGTT
GTTGCCATTGCTACAGGCATCGTGGTGTCACGCTCGTCGTTTGGTATGGCTTCATTCAGCTCCGGTTCCC
AACGATCAAGGCGAGTTACATGATCCCCCATGTTGTGCAAAAAAGCGGTTAGCTCCTTCGGTCCTCCGAT
CGTTGTCAGAAGTAAGTTGGCCGCAGTGTTATCACTCATGGTTATGGCAGCACTGCATAATTCTCTTACT
GTCATGCCATCCGTAAGATGCTTTTCTGTGACTGGTGAGTACTCAACCAAGTCATTCTGAGAATAGTGTA
TGCGGCGACCGAGTTGCTCTTGCCCGGCGTCAATACGGGATAATACCGCGCCACATAGCAGAACTTTAAA
AGTGCTCATCATTGGAAAACGTTCTTCGGGGCGAAAACTCTCAAGGATCTTACCGCTGTTGAGATCCAGT
TCGATGTAACCCACTCGTGCACCCAACTGATCTTCAGCATCTTTTACTTTCACCAGCGTTTCTGGGTGAG
CAAAAACAGGAAGGCAAAATGCCGCAAAAAAGGGAATAAGGGCGACACGGAAATGTTGAATACTCATACT
CTTCCTTTTTCAATATTATTGAAGCATTTATCAGGGTTATTGTCTCATGAGCGGATACATATTTGAATGT
ATTTAGAAAAATAAACAAATAGGGGTTCCGCGCACATTTCCCCGAAAAGTGCCACCT
