>Addgene plasmid #78374 | pNX3c-Myc13 | addgene partial sequence | sequence record 157916 | SP6 5'-ATTTAGGTGACACTATAG-3'
TACGCTGCAGGTCGACGGATCCCCGGGTTAATTAACGCTAGCGCGATTAACGGTGAACAAAAGCTAATCT
CCGAGGAAGACTTGAACGGTGAACAAAAATTAATCTCAGAAGAAGACTTGAACGGACTCGACGGTGAACA
AAAGTTGATTTCTGAAGAAGATTTGAACGGTGAACAAAAGCTAATCTCCGAGGAAGACTTGAACGGTGAA
CAAAAATTAATCTCAGAAGAAGACTTGAACGGACTCGACGGTGAACAAAAGTTGATTTCTGAAGAAGATT
TGAACGGTGAACAAAAGCTAATCTCCGAGGAAGACTTGAACGGTGAACAAAAATTAATCTCAGAAGAAGA
CTTGAACGGACTCGACGGTGAACAAAAGTTGATTTCTGAAGAAGATTTGAACGGTGAACAAAAGCTAATC
TCCGAGGAAGACTTGAACGGTGAACAAAAATTAATCTCAGAAGAAGACTTGAACGGACTCGACGGTGAAC
AAAAGTTGATTTCTGAAGAAGATTTGAACGGTGAACAAAAGCTAATCTCCGAGGAAGACTTGAACGGTGA
ACAAAAATTAATCAATCAGTACAAGTCTAGAGATTGAGGCGCGCCACTTCTAAATAAGCGAATTTCTTAT
GATTTATGATTTTTATTATTAAATAAGTTATAAAAAAAATAAGTGTATACAAATTTTAAAGTGACTCTTA
GGTTTTAAAACGAAAATTCTTATTCTTGAGTAACTCTTTCCTGTAGGTCAGGTTGCTTTCTCAGGTATAG
TATGAGGTCGCTCTTATTGACCACACCTCTACCGGCAGATCCGCTAGGAGATCTGTTTAGCTTGCCTCGT
CCCCGCCGGGTCACCCGGCCAGCGACATGGAGGCCCAGAATACCCTCCTTGACAGTCTTGACGTGCGCAG
CTCAGGGGCATGATGTGACTGTCGCC
