>Addgene plasmid #78374 | pNX3c-Myc13 | addgene partial sequence | sequence record 157918 | Tef-promoter-F 5'-GGATACAGTTCTCACATCAC-3'
GGTACCACTCTTGACGACACGGCTTACCGGTACCGCACCAGTGTCCCGGGGGACGCCGAGGCCATCGAGG
CACTGGATGGGTCCTTCACCACCGACACCGTCTTCCGCGTCACCGCCACCGGGGACGGCTTCACCCTGCG
GGAGGTGCCGGTGGACCCGCCCCTGACCAAGGTGTTCCCCGACGACGAATCGGACGACGAATCGGACGAC
GGGGAGGACGGCGACCCGGACTCCCGGACGTTCGTCGCGTACGGGGACGACGGCGACCTGGCGGGCTTCG
TGGTCGTCTCGTACTCCGGCTGGAACCGCCGGCTGACCGTCGAGGACATCGAGGTCGCCCCGGAGCACCG
GGGGCACGGGGTCGGGCGCGCGTTGATGGGGCTCGCGACGGAGTTCGCCCGCGAGCGGGGCGCCGGGCAC
CTCTGGCTGGAGGTCACCAACGTCAACGCACCGGCGATCCACGCGTACCGGCGGATGGGGTTCACCCTCT
GCGGCCTGGACACCGCCCTGTACGACGGCACCGCCTCGGACGGCGAGCAGGCGCTCTACATGAGCATGCC
CTGCCCCTAATCAGTACTGACAATAAAAAGATTCTTGTTTTCAAGAACTTGTCATTTGTATAGTTTTTTT
ATATTGTAGTTGTTCTATTTTAATCAAATGTTAGCGTGATTTATATTTTTTTTCGCCTCGACATCATCTG
CCCAGATGCGAAGTTAAGTGCGCAGAAAGTAATATCATGCGTCAATCGTATGTGAATGCTGGTCGCTATA
CTGCTGTCGATTCGATACTAACGCCGCCATCCAGTGTTTAAACGAGCTCGAATTCTAGGCTTCCTCGCTC
ACTGACTCGCTGCGCTCGGTCGTTCGGCTGCGGCGAGCGGTATCAGCTCACTCAAAGGCGGTAATACGGT
TATCCACAGAATCAGGGGATAACGCAGGAAAGAACATGTGAGCAAAAGGCCAGCAAAAGGCCAGGAACCG
TAAAAAGGCCGCGTTGCTG
